>Addgene plasmid #142597 | TFORF0325 | addgene full sequence | sequence record 395987 | Addgene NGS Result
TTAATGTAGTCTTATGCAATACTCTTGTAGTCTTGCAACATGGTAACGATGAGTTAGCAACATGCCTTAC
AAGGAGAGAAAAAGCACCGTGCATGCCGATTGGTGGAAGTAAGGTGGTACGATCGTGCCTTATTAGGAAG
GCAACAGACGGGTCTGACATGGATTGGACGAACCACTGAATTGCCGCATTGCAGAGATATTGTATTTAAG
TGCCTAGCTCGATACATAAACGGGTCTCTCTGGTTAGACCAGATCTGAGCCTGGGAGCTCTCTGGCTAAC
TAGGGAACCCACTGCTTAAGCCTCAATAAAGCTTGCCTTGAGTGCTTCAAGTAGTGTGTGCCCGTCTGTT
GTGTGACTCTGGTAACTAGAGATCCCTCAGACCCTTTTAGTCAGTGTGGAAAATCTCTAGCAGTGGCGCC
CGAACAGGGACTTGAAAGCGAAAGGGAAACCAGAGGAGCTCTCTCGACGCAGGACTCGGCTTGCTGAAGC
GCGCACGGCAAGAGGCGAGGGGCGGCGACTGGTGAGTACGCCAAAAATTTTGACTAGCGGAGGCTAGAAG
GAGAGAGATGGGTGCGAGAGCGTCAGTATTAAGCGGGGGAGAATTAGATCGCGATGGGAAAAAATTCGGT
TAAGGCCAGGGGGAAAGAAAAAATATAAATTAAAACATATAGTATGGGCAAGCAGGGAGCTAGAACGATT
CGCAGTTAATCCTGGCCTGTTAGAAACATCAGAAGGCTGTAGACAAATACTGGGACAGCTACAACCATCC
CTTCAGACAGGATCAGAAGAACTTAGATCATTATATAATACAGTAGCAACCCTCTATTGTGTGCATCAAA
GGATAGAGATAAAAGACACCAAGGAAGCTTTAGACAAGATAGAGGAAGAGCAAAACAAAAGTAAGACCAC
CGCACAGCAAGCGGCCGCTGATCTTCAGACCTGGAGGAGGAGATATGAGGGACAATTGGAGAAGTGAATT
ATATAAATATAAAGTAGTAAAAATTGAACCATTAGGAGTAGCACCCACCAAGGCAAAGAGAAGAGTGGTG
CAGAGAGAAAAAAGAGCAGTGGGAATAGGAGCTTTGTTCCTTGGGTTCTTGGGAGCAGCAGGAAGCACTA
TGGGCGCAGCGTCAATGACGCTGACGGTACAGGCCAGACAATTATTGTCTGGTATAGTGCAGCAGCAGAA
CAATTTGCTGAGGGCTATTGAGGCGCAACAGCATCTGTTGCAACTCACAGTCTGGGGCATCAAGCAGCTC
CAGGCAAGAATCCTGGCTGTGGAAAGATACCTAAAGGATCAACAGCTCCTGGGGATTTGGGGTTGCTCTG
GAAAACTCATTTGCACCACTGCTGTGCCTTGGAATGCTAGTTGGAGTAATAAATCTCTGGAACAGATTTG
GAATCACACGACCTGGATGGAGTGGGACAGAGAAATTAACAATTACACAAGCTTAATACACTCCTTAATT
GAAGAATCGCAAAACCAGCAAGAAAAGAATGAACAAGAATTATTGGAATTAGATAAATGGGCAAGTTTGT
GGAATTGGTTTAACATAACAAATTGGCTGTGGTATATAAAATTATTCATAATGATAGTAGGAGGCTTGGT
AGGTTTAAGAATAGTTTTTGCTGTACTTTCTATAGTGAATAGAGTTAGGCAGGGATATTCACCATTATCG
TTTCAGACCCACCTCCCAACCCCGAGGGGACCCATGCATTGCATCTCAATTAGTCAGCAACCAGGTGTGG
AAAGTCCCCAGGCTCCCCAGCAGGCAGAAGTATGCAAAGCATGCGTCTCAATTAGTCAGCAACCATAGTC
CCGCCCCTAACTCCGCCCATCCCGCCCCTAACTCCGCCCAGTTCCGCCCATTCTCCGCCCCATGGCTGAC
TAATTTTTTTTATTTATGCAGAGGCCGAGGCCGCCTCGGCCTCTGAGCTATTCCAGAAGTAGTGAGGAGG
CTTTTTTGGAGGCCTAGGCTTTTGCAAAAAGCTTTCTAGAGGTACCACCGGAGCTTACCATGACCGAGTA
CAAGCCCACGGTGCGCCTCGCCACCCGCGACGACGTCCCCAGGGCCGTACGCACCCTCGCCGCCGCGTTC
GCCGACTACCCCGCCACGCGCCACACCGTCGATCCGGACCGCCACATCGAGCGGGTCACCGAGCTGCAAG
AACTCTTCCTCACGCGCGTCGGGCTCGACATCGGCAAGGTGTGGGTCGCGGACGACGGCGCCGCCGTGGC
GGTCTGGACCACGCCGGAGAGCGTCGAAGCGGGGGCGGTGTTCGCCGAGATCGGCCCGCGCATGGCCGAG
TTGAGCGGTTCCCGGCTGGCCGCGCAGCAACAGATGGAAGGCCTCCTGGCGCCGCACCGGCCCAAGGAGC
CCGCGTGGTTCCTGGCCACCGTCGGCGTCTCGCCCGACCACCAGGGCAAGGGTCTGGGCAGCGCCGTCGT
GCTCCCCGGAGTGGAGGCGGCCGAGCGCGCCGGGGTGCCCGCCTTCCTGGAGACCTCCGCGCCCCGCAAC
CTCCCCTTCTACGAGCGGCTCGGCTTCACCGTCACCGCCGACGTCGAGGTGCCCGAAGGACCGCGCACCT
GGTGCATGACCCGCAAGCCCGGTGCCAGTTAACGAATTCTAGATCTTGAGACAAATGGCAGTATTCATCC
ACAATTTTAAAAGAAAAGGGGGGATTGGGGGGTACAGTGCAGGGGAAAGAATAGTAGACATAATAGCAAC
AGACATACAAACTAAAGAATTACAAAAACAAATTACAAAAATTCAAAATTTTCGGGTTTATTACAGGGAC
AGCAGAGATCCACTTTGGCGCCGGCTCGAGGCCTGCAGGTGCAAAGATGGATAAAGTTTTAAACAGAGAG
GAATCTTTGCAGCTAATGGACCTTCTAGGTCTTGAAAGGAGTGGGAATTGGCTCCGGTGCCCGTCAGTGG
GCAGAGCGCACATCGCCCACAGTCCCCGAGAAGTTGGGGGGAGGGGTCGGCAATTGAACCGGTGCCTAGA
GAAGGTGGCGCGGGGTAAACTGGGAAAGTGATGTCGTGTACTGGCTCCGCCTTTTTCCCGAGGGTGGGGG
AGAACCGTATATAAGTGCAGTAGTCGCCGTGAACGTTCTTTTTCGCAACGGGTTTGCCGCCAGAACACAG
GTAAGTGCCGTGTGTGGTTCCCGCGGGCCTGGCCTCTTTACGGGTTATGGCCCTTGCGTGCCTTGAATTA
CTTCCACCTGGCTGCAGTACGTGATTCTTGATCCCGAGCTTCGGGTTGGAAGTGGGTGGGAGAGTTCGAG
GCCTTGCGCTTAAGGAGCCCCTTCGCCTCGTGCTTGAGTTGAGGCCTGGCCTGGGCGCTGGGGCCGCCGC
GTGCGAATCTGGTGGCACCTTCGCGCCTGTCTCGCTGCTTTCGATAAGTCTCTAGCCATTTAAAATTTTT
GATGACCTGCTGCGACGCTTTTTTTCTGGCAAGATAGTCTTGTAAATGCGGGCCAAGATCTGCACACTGG
TATTTCGGTTTTTGGGGCCGCGGGCGGCGACGGGGCCCGTGCGTCCCAGCGCACATGTTCGGCGAGGCGG
GGCCTGCGAGCGCGGCCACCGAGAATCGGACGGGGGTAGTCTCAAGCTGGCCGGCCTGCTCTGGTGCCTG
GCCTCGCGCCGCCGTGTATCGCCCCGCCCTGGGCGGCAAGGCTGGCCCGGTCGGCACCAGTTGCGTGAGC
GGAAAGATGGCCGCTTCCCGGCCCTGCTGCAGGGAGCTCAAAATGGAGGACGCGGCGCTCGGGAGAGCGG
GCGGGTGAGTCACCCACACAAAGGAAAAGGGCCTTTCCGTCCTCAGCCGTCGCTTCATGTGACTCCACGG
AGTACCGGGCGCCGTCCAGGCACCTCGATTAGTTCTCGAGCTTTTGGAGTACGTCGTCTTTAGGTTGGGG
GGAGGGGTTTTATGCGATGGAGTTTCCCCACACTGAGTGGGTGGAGACTGAAGTTAGGCCAGCTTGGCAC
TTGATGTAATTCTCCTTGGAATTTGCCCTTTTTGAGTTTGGATCTTGGTTCATTCTCAAGCCTCAGACAG
TGGTTCAAAGTTTTTTTCTTCCATTTCAGGTGTCGTGAGGCTAGCACCGCCACCATGGACAAGGGAAGAG
AGAGAATGGCCGCTGCCGCCGCCGCTGCTGCCGCCGCCGCCGCCGCCGCTCAGTGCCGGAGCCCTCGGTG
CGCGGCGGAGAGAAGAGGATTCCGGCGGGAACTCGACTCTTGGCGCCACCGCCTCATGCACTGTGTAGGT
TTTGAGAGTATTTTAGAAGGGCTTTATGGACCACGGCTACGAAGAGACCTCAGTTTATTTGAAGACTGTG
AACCAGAAGAGCTGACTGACTGGTCTATGGATGAAAAATGTTCATTTTGTAACCTACAGAGAGAAGCAGT
CAGTGATTGTATACCATCTCTTGATTCTTCACAGTCAACACCAACAGAGGAGCTATCATCTCAGGGCCAG
TCCAACACTGATAAGATTGAATGCCAAGCAGAAAATTACCTAAATGCACTCTTTCGAAAGAAAGATCTTC
CTCAGAACTGTGATCCTAACATTCCCCTAGTTGCTCAGGAATTAATGAAAAAGATGATACGTCAATTTGC
GATTGAGTACATTTCAAAAAGTGGTAAAACTCAAGAGAATAGAAATGGTTCAATTGGACCAAGTATAGTA
TGTAAAAGTATCCAAATGAATCAAGCAGAAAACTCCCTTCAGGAAGAGCAGGAAGGCCCCTTAGACCTCA
CTGTGAATCGAATGCAAGAACAAAATACTCAGCAAGGGGATGGAGTGTTAGATCTCTCTACAAAGAAAAC
CAGCATAAAATCTGAAGAGTCATCCATATGTGATCCTTCTTCTGAAAATTCAGTGGCTGGGAGACTACAC
AGAAACAGAGAGGACTATGTGGAAAGAAGTGCTGAGTTTGCAGATGGTTTGCTCTCAAAAGCTTTGAAAG
ACATTCAGTCTGGAGCACTGGACATAAATAAAGCAGGCATACTTTATGGCATACCTCAAAAAACTTTACT
TCTTCACTTAGAAGCCTTACCAGCAGGGAAGCCTGCATCTTTTAAAAACAAAACTCGAGATTTCCATGAT
AGTTATTCATATAAGGACAGTAAAGAAACTTGTGCAGTGCTGCAAAAAGTAGCCTTGTGGGCAAGAGCTC
AAGCAGAGCGCACAGAAAAAAGTAAACTCAATCTACTTGAAACCTCAGAAATAAAATTCCCAACAGCTTC
CACTTACCTCCATCAGCTAACTCTACAGAAAATGGTCACTCAGTTTAAAGAAAAAAATGAAAGCCTCCAA
TATGAAACTTCAAATCCTACTGTACAGTTAAAAATTCCTCAGCTACGAGTAAGTTCTGTCTCAAAATCAC
AACCTGATGGTTCTGGTCTGTTGGATGTTATGTATCAAGTTTCCAAAACCTCTTCAGTCCTAGAAGGATC
AGCTCTCCAAAAACTGAAAAATATACTCCCTAAACAGAACAAAATAGAATGTTCTGGGCCTGTAACTCAC
TCAAGTGTTGACTCTTACTTTCTACATGGGGACCTCTCTCCTTTGTGTCTTAATTCTAAAAATGGAACAG
TTGATGGAACCTCTGAAAATACTGAAGATGGATTAGATCGAAAAGACAGTAAGCAGCCCAGGAAAAAACG
TGGCCGCTATCGGCAATATGATCATGAAATAATGGAAGAAGCTATTGCAATGGTAATGAGCGGAAAAATG
AGTGTTTCCAAAGCACAAGGAATTTATGGGGTACCTCACAGCACTTTAGAATACAAGGTAAAAGAAAGAT
CTGGAACACTGAAGACTCCTCCGAAGAAGAAACTACGATTACCAGACACTGGGTTATATAATATGACAGA
TTCAGGGACTGGCAGCTGCAAAAACAGCAGCAAGCCTGTGTAGTAATGAACTAGTCCGTAACTTGAAAGT
ATTTCGATTTCTTGGCTTTATATATCTTGTGGAAAGGACGAAGGCGCACGATTAAGATAGTCTCGACGCG
TTAAGTCGACAATCAACCTCTGGATTACAAAATTTGTGAAAGATTGACTGGTATTCTTAACTATGTTGCT
CCTTTTACGCTATGTGGATACGCTGCTTTAATGCCTTTGTATCATGCTATTGCTTCCCGTATGGCTTTCA
TTTTCTCCTCCTTGTATAAATCCTGGTTGCTGTCTCTTTATGAGGAGTTGTGGCCCGTTGTCAGGCAACG
TGGCGTGGTGTGCACTGTGTTTGCTGACGCAACCCCCACTGGTTGGGGCATTGCCACCACCTGTCAGCTC
CTTTCCGGGACTTTCGCTTTCCCCCTCCCTATTGCCACGGCGGAACTCATCGCCGCCTGCCTTGCCCGCT
GCTGGACAGGGGCTCGGCTGTTGGGCACTGACAATTCCGTGGTGTTGTCGGGGAAATCATCGTCCTTTCC
TTGGCTGCTCGCCTGTGTTGCCACCTGGATTCTGCGCGGGACGTCCTTCTGCTACGTCCCTTCGGCCCTC
AATCCAGCGGACCTTCCTTCCCGCGGCCTGCTGCCGGCTCTGCGGCCTCTTCCGCGTCTTCGCCTTCGCC
CTCAGACGAGTCGGATCTCCCTTTGGGCCGCCTCCCCGCGTCGACTTTAAGACCAATGACTTACAAGGCA
GCTGTAGATCTTAGCCACTTTTTAAAAGAAAAGGGGGGACTGGAAGGGCTAATTCACTCCCAACGAAGAC
AAGATCTGCTTTTTGCTTGTACTGGGTCTCTCTGGTTAGACCAGATCTGAGCCTGGGAGCTCTCTGGCTA
ACTAGGGAACCCACTGCTTAAGCCTCAATAAAGCTTGCCTTGAGTGCTTCAAGTAGTGTGTGCCCGTCTG
TTGTGTGACTCTGGTAACTAGAGATCCCTCAGACCCTTTTAGTCAGTGTGGAAAATCTCTAGCAGTACGT
ATAGTAGTTCATGTCATCTTATTATTCAGTATTTATAACTTGCAAAGAAATGAATATCAGAGAGTGAGAG
GAACTTGTTTATTGCAGCTTATAATGGTTACAAATAAAGCAATAGCATCACAAATTTCACAAATAAAGCA
TTTTTTTCACTGCATTCTAGTTGTGGTTTGTCCAAACTCATCAATGTATCTTATCATGTCTGGCTCTAGC
TATCCCGCCCCTAACTCCGCCCATCCCGCCCCTAACTCCGCCCAGTTCCGCCCATTCTCCGCCCCATGGC
TGACTAATTTTTTTTATTTATGCAGAGGCCGAGGCCGCCTCGGCCTCTGAGCTATTCCAGAAGTAGTGAG
GAGGCTTTTTTGGAGGCCTAGGGACGTACCCAATTCGCCCTATAGTGAGTCGTATTACGCGCGCTCACTG
GCCGTCGTTTTACAACGTCGTGACTGGGAAAACCCTGGCGTTACCCAACTTAATCGCCTTGCAGCACATC
CCCCTTTCGCCAGCTGGCGTAATAGCGAAGAGGCCCGCACCGATCGCCCTTCCCAACAGTTGCGCAGCCT
GAATGGCGAATGGG
[124 nt withheld, positions 7505-7628]
C
[91 nt withheld, positions 7630-7720]
A
[49 nt withheld, positions 7722-7770]
CCTTTGACGTTGGAGTCCACGTTCTTT
[37 nt withheld, positions 7798-7834]
ACCCTATCTCGGTCTATTCTTTTGATTTATAAGGGATTTTGCCGATTTCGGCCTATTGGTTAAAAAATGA
GCTGATTTAACAAAAATTTAACGCGAATTTTAACAAAATATTAACGCTTACAATTTAGGTGGCACTTTTC
GGGGAAATGTGCGCGGAACCCCTATTTGTTTATTTTTCTAAATACATTCAAATATGTATCCGCTCATGAG
ACAATAACCCTGATAAATGCTTCAATAATATTGAAAAAGGAAGAGTATGAGTATTCAACATTTCCGTGTC
GCCCTTATTCCCTTTTTTGCGGCATTTTGCCTTCCTGTTTTTGCTCACCCAGAAACGCTGGTGAAAGTAA
AAGATGCTGAAGATCAGTTGGGTGCACGAGTGGGTTACATCGAACTGGATCTCAACAGCGGTAAGATCCT
TGAGAGTTTTCGCCCCGAAGAACGTTTTCCAATGATGAGCACTTTTAAAGTTCTGCTATGTGGCGCGGTA
TTATCCCGTATTGACGCCGGGCAAGAGCAACTCGGTCGCCGCATACACTATTCTCAGAATGACTTGGTTG
AGTACTCACCAGTCACAGAAAAGCATCTTACGGATGGCATGACAGTAAGAGAATTATGCAGTGCTGCCAT
AACCATGAGTGATAACACTGCGGCCAACTTACTTCTGACAACGATCGGAGGACCGAAGGAGCTAACCGCT
TTTTTGCACAACATGGGGGATCATGTAACTCGCCTTGATCGTTGGGAACCGGAGCTGAATGAAGCCATAC
CAAACGACGAGCGTGACACCACGATGCCTGTAGCAATGGCAACAACGTTGCGCAAACTATTAACTGGCGA
ACTACTTACTCTAGCTTCCCGGCAACAATTAATAGACTGGATGGAGGCGGATAAAGTTGCAGGACCACTT
CTGCGCTCGGCCCTTCCGGCTGGCTGGTTTATTGCTGATAAATCTGGAGCCGGTGAGCGTGGGTCTCGCG
GTATCATTGCAGCACTGGGGCCAGATGGTAAGCCCTCCCGTATCGTAGTTATCTACACGACGGGGAGTCA
GGCAACTATGGATGAACGAAATAGACAGATCGCTGAGATAGGTGCCTCACTGATTAAGCATTGGTAACTG
TCAGACCAAGTTTACTCATATATACTTTAGATTGATTTAAAACTTCATTTTTAATTTAAAAGGATCTAGG
TGAAGATCCTTTTTGATAATCTCATGACCAAAATCCCTTAACGTGAGTTTTCGTTCCACTGAGCGTCAGA
CCCCGTAGAAAAGATCAAAGGATCTTCTTGAGATCCTTTTTTTCTGCGCGTAATCTGCTGCTTGCAAACA
AAAAAACCACCGCTACCAGCGGTGGTTTGTTTGCCGGATCAAGAGCTACCAACTCTTTTTCCGAAGGTAA
CTGGCTTCAGCAGAGCGCAGATACCAAATACTGTTCTTCTAGTGTAGCCGTAGTTAGGCCACCACTTCAA
GAACTCTGTAGCACCGCCTACATACCTCGCTCTGCTAATCCTGTTACCAGTGGCTGCTGCCAGTGGCGAT
AAGTCGTGTCTTACCGGGTTGGACTCAAGACGATAGTTACCGGATAAGGCGCAGCGGTCGGGCTGAACGG
GGGGTTCGTGCACACAGCCCAGCTTGGAGCGAACGACCTACACCGAACTGAGATACCTACAGCGTGAGCT
ATGAGAAAGCGCCACGCTTCCCGAAGGGAGAAAGGCGGACAGGTATCCGGTAAGCGGCAGGGTCGGAACA
GGAGAGCGCACGAGGGAGCTTCCAGGGGGAAACGCCTGGTATCTTTATAGTCCTGTCGGGTTTCGCCACC
TCTGACTTGAGCGTCGATTTTTGTGATGCTCGTCAGGGGGGCGGAGCCTATGGAAAAACGCCAGCAACGC
GGCCTTTTTACGGTTCCTGGCCTTTTGCTGGCCTTTTGCTCACATGTTCTTTCCTGCGTTATCCCCTGAT
TCTGTGGATAACCGTATTACCGCCTTTGAGTGAGCTGATACCGCTCGCCGCAGCCGAACGACCGAGCGCA
GCGAGTCAGTGAGCGAGGAAGCGGAAGAGCGCCCAATACGCAAACCGCCTCTCCCCGCGCGTTGGCCGAT
TCATTAATGCAGCTGGCACGACAGGTTTCCCGACTGGAAAGCGGGCAGTGAGCGCAACGCAATTAATGTG
AGTTAGCTCACTCATTAGGCACCCCAGGCTTTACACTTTATGCTTCCGGCTCGTATGTTGTGTGGAATTG
TGAGCGGATAACAATTTCACACAGGAAACAGCTATGACCATGATTACGCCAAGCGCGCAATTAACCCTCA
CTAAAGGGAACAAAAGCTGGAGCTGCAAGC
Features (pLannotate 1.2.2; 31 found; start..end, strand, type, name):
      5..231     +  promoter       RSV promoter: Rous sarcoma virus enhancer/promoter
    232..412     +  LTR            5' LTR (truncated): truncated 5' long terminal repeat (LTR) from HIV-1
    459..584     +  misc_feature   HIV-1 Ψ: packaging signal of human immunodeficiency virus type 1
    568..931     +  CDS            HIV-1 gag (fragment): gag protein from human immunodeficiency virus 1; gag
   1077..1310    +  misc_feature   RRE: The Rev response element (RRE) of HIV-1 allows for Rev-dependent mRNA export from the nucleus to the cytoplasm.
   1687..1713    +  CDS            Rev (fragment): human immunodeficiency virus 1 (HIV-1) Rev protein; rev; enhances nuclear export of unspliced and incompletely spliced viral mRNAs
   1720..1743    +  promoter       SV40 promoter (fragment): SV40 early promoter
   1744..1815    +  promoter       SV40 promoter (fragment): SV40 enhancer and early promoter
   1839..1974    +  rep_origin     SV40 ori: SV40 origin of replication
   2020..2616    +  CDS            PuroR (fragment): puromycin N-acetyltransferase; pac from Streptomyces; confers resistance to puromycin
   2665..2782    +  misc_feature   cPPT/CTS: central polypurine tract and central termination sequence of HIV-1
   2847..2913    +  CDS            small t antigen (fragment): SV40 (simian virus 40) small t antigen
   2920..4098    +  promoter       EF-1α promoter: strong constitutive promoter for human elongation factor EF-1α
   4115..5920    +  CDS            LCORL: LCORL_HUMAN - Experimental evidence at protein level: Swiss-Prot protein existence level 1. May act as transcription activator that binds DNA elements with the sequence 5'-CCCTATCGATCGATCTCTACCT-3'. May play a role in spermatogenesis (By similarity). From Homo sapiens (Human).
   5936..5989    +  promoter       U6 promoter (fragment): RNA polymerase III promoter for human U6 snRNA
   6031..6619    +  misc_feature   WPRE: woodchuck hepatitis virus posttranscriptional regulatory element
   6670..6689    +  misc_feature   cPPT/CTS (fragment): central polypurine tract and central termination sequence of HIV-1
   6691..6924    +  LTR            3' LTR (ΔU3): self-inactivating 3' long terminal repeat (LTR) from HIV-1
   7002..7123    +  polyA_signal   SV40 poly(A) signal: SV40 polyadenylation signal
   7163..7298    +  rep_origin     SV40 ori: SV40 origin of replication
   7319..7337    -  promoter       T7 promoter: promoter for bacteriophage T7 RNA polymerase
   7345..7500    +  CDS            lacZα (fragment): LacZα fragment of β-galactosidase; lacZ fragment
   7505..7933    +  rep_origin     f1 ori (sequence partly withheld): f1 bacteriophage origin of replication; arrow indicates direction of (+) strand synthesis
   7986..8090    +  promoter       AmpR promoter: bla
   8091..8951    +  CDS            AmpR: β-lactamase; bla; confers resistance to ampicillin, carbenicillin, and related antibiotics
   9122..9710    +  rep_origin     ori: high-copy-number ColE1/pMB1/pBR322/pUC origin of replication
   9893..9985    +  CDS            lacI (fragment): lac repressor; lacI; The lac repressor binds to the lac operator to inhibit transcription in E. coli. This inhibition can be relieved by adding lactose or isopropyl-β-D-thiogalactopyranoside (IPTG).
   9998..10019   +  protein_bind   CAP binding site: CAP binding activates transcription in the presence of cAMP. E. coli catabolite activator protein
  10034..10064   +  promoter       lac promoter: promoter for the E. coli lac operon
  10072..10088   +  protein_bind   lac operator: The lac repressor binds to the lac operator to inhibit transcription in E. coli. This inhibition can be relieved by adding lactose or isopropyl-β-D-thiogalactopyranoside (IPTG). lac repressor encoded by lacI
  10133..10151   +  promoter       T3 promoter: promoter for bacteriophage T3 RNA polymerase
