[The description below was written by a language model from this plasmid's Addgene catalogue record and pLannotate feature annotations shown in this document.]
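Description:
TFORF0325 is a third-generation-style, self-inactivating lentiviral expression plasmid built on the pLX_TRC317 backbone, carrying the human transcription factor gene LCORL (also known as MLR1) as its insert. It belongs to a barcoded library of transcription factor ORFs in which each clone has a unique 24-bp barcode, allowing the overexpressed factor to be identified by sequencing in pooled screens. The feature table does not annotate the barcode itself. In bacteria the plasmid is maintained by a high-copy ColE1/pUC-type origin and selected with ampicillin through the bla gene. An f1 origin and remnants of a lac/T7/T3 cloning region are also present in the backbone. The depositor warns that the plasmid can recombine, as is common for LTR-containing vectors.

The viral genome is transcribed in packaging cells from an RSV promoter fused to a truncated HIV-1 5' LTR. This is followed by the Ψ packaging signal with a partial gag sequence, the RRE for Rev-dependent nuclear export, and a cPPT/CTS element that aids nuclear import. The ΔU3 3' LTR inactivates the viral promoter after integration, so expression in transduced cells depends on internal promoters. An SV40 early promoter/origin drives puromycin N-acetyltransferase for selection of transduced mammalian cells. A full-length EF-1α promoter drives the LCORL ORF, which is annotated as about 1.8 kb within a catalogued 1.9-kb insert. WPRE lies downstream to enhance transcript stability and expression, and an SV40 polyadenylation signal lies beyond the 3' LTR. The construct is intended for constitutive LCORL overexpression, for example in directed-differentiation screens.
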