Addgene plasmid #142597: TFORF0325
Purpose: Lentiviral vector for overexpressing transcription factor ORFs with unique 24-bp barcodes. Barcodes facilitate identification of transcription factors in pooled screens.
Depositing lab: Feng Zhang. Depositing organization: Broad Institute. Publication: A transcription factor atlas of directed differentiation. Joung J, Ma S, Tay T, Geiger-Schuller KR, Kirchgatterer PC, Verdine VK, Guo B, Arias-Garcia MA, Allen WE, Singh A, Kuksenko O, Abudayyeh OO, Gootenberg JS, Fu Z, Macrae RK, Buenrostro JD, Regev A, Zhang F. Cell. 2023 Jan 5;186(1):209-229.e26. doi: 10.1016/j.cell.2022.11.026. PubMed 36608654.
Backbone
  Vector backbone: pLX_TRC317
  Backbone manufacturer: Broad Institute Genetic Perturbation Platform
  Backbone size w/o insert (bp): 8264
  Vector type: Mammalian Expression, Lentiviral
  Selectable markers: Puromycin
Growth in bacteria
  Bacterial resistance: Ampicillin, 100 μg/mL
  Growth temperature: 37°C
  Growth strain: NEB Stable
  Copy number: High Copy
Gene/Insert
  Gene/Insert name: LCORL
  Species: H. sapiens (human)
  Insert size (bp): 1910
  Entrez Gene: LCORL (a.k.a. MLR1)
  Promoter: EF1a
  Cloning method: Unknown
  Sequencing primers: 5′ GGGTGGAGACTGAAGTTAGGCCAG; 3′ CACATAGCGTAAAAGGAGCAACATAG
Terms and licenses: Academic/Nonprofit Terms; Industry Terms: Not Available to Industry
Depositor comments: NM_001166139,ENST00000382226 . The transcription factor ORF portion of this plasmid was synthesized by Genewiz. Please test multiple small colonies in case of plasmid recombination. To make this collection available in a timely manner, a portion of this collection was not fully sequenced by Addgene. If an Addgene verified full plasmid sequence is not available, please contact us prior to placing an order to request the full sequence.
How to cite: TFORF0325 was a gift from Feng Zhang (Addgene plasmid # 142597 ; http://n2t.net/addgene:142597 ; RRID:Addgene_142597)
