>Addgene plasmid #142597 | TFORF0325 | depositor partial sequence | sequence record 279929 | Insert
ACCGCCACCATGGACAAGGGAAGAGAGAGAATGGCCGCTGCCGCCGCCGCTGCTGCCGCCGCCGCCGCCG
CCGCTCAGTGCCGGAGCCCTCGGTGCGCGGCGGAGAGAAGAGGATTCCGGCGGGAACTCGACTCTTGGCG
CCACCGCCTCATGCACTGTGTAGGTTTTGAGAGTATTTTAGAAGGGCTTTATGGACCACGGCTACGAAGA
GACCTCAGTTTATTTGAAGACTGTGAACCAGAAGAGCTGACTGACTGGTCTATGGATGAAAAATGTTCAT
TTTGTAACCTACAGAGAGAAGCAGTCAGTGATTGTATACCATCTCTTGATTCTTCACAGTCAACACCAAC
AGAGGAGCTATCATCTCAGGGCCAGTCCAACACTGATAAGATTGAATGCCAAGCAGAAAATTACCTAAAT
GCACTCTTTCGAAAGAAAGATCTTCCTCAGAACTGTGATCCTAACATTCCCCTAGTTGCTCAGGAATTAA
TGAAAAAGATGATACGTCAATTTGCGATTGAGTACATTTCAAAAAGTGGTAAAACTCAAGAGAATAGAAA
TGGTTCAATTGGACCAAGTATAGTATGTAAAAGTATCCAAATGAATCAAGCAGAAAACTCCCTTCAGGAA
GAGCAGGAAGGCCCCTTAGACCTCACTGTGAATCGAATGCAAGAACAAAATACTCAGCAAGGGGATGGAG
TGTTAGATCTCTCTACAAAGAAAACCAGCATAAAATCTGAAGAGTCATCCATATGTGATCCTTCTTCTGA
AAATTCAGTGGCTGGGAGACTACACAGAAACAGAGAGGACTATGTGGAAAGAAGTGCTGAGTTTGCAGAT
GGTTTGCTCTCAAAAGCTTTGAAAGACATTCAGTCTGGAGCACTGGACATAAATAAAGCAGGCATACTTT
ATGGCATACCTCAAAAAACTTTACTTCTTCACTTAGAAGCCTTACCAGCAGGGAAGCCTGCATCTTTTAA
AAACAAAACTCGAGATTTCCATGATAGTTATTCATATAAGGACAGTAAAGAAACTTGTGCAGTGCTGCAA
AAAGTAGCCTTGTGGGCAAGAGCTCAAGCAGAGCGCACAGAAAAAAGTAAACTCAATCTACTTGAAACCT
CAGAAATAAAATTCCCAACAGCTTCCACTTACCTCCATCAGCTAACTCTACAGAAAATGGTCACTCAGTT
TAAAGAAAAAAATGAAAGCCTCCAATATGAAACTTCAAATCCTACTGTACAGTTAAAAATTCCTCAGCTA
CGAGTAAGTTCTGTCTCAAAATCACAACCTGATGGTTCTGGTCTGTTGGATGTTATGTATCAAGTTTCCA
AAACCTCTTCAGTCCTAGAAGGATCAGCTCTCCAAAAACTGAAAAATATACTCCCTAAACAGAACAAAAT
AGAATGTTCTGGGCCTGTAACTCACTCAAGTGTTGACTCTTACTTTCTACATGGGGACCTCTCTCCTTTG
TGTCTTAATTCTAAAAATGGAACAGTTGATGGAACCTCTGAAAATACTGAAGATGGATTAGATCGAAAAG
ACAGTAAGCAGCCCAGGAAAAAACGTGGCCGCTATCGGCAATATGATCATGAAATAATGGAAGAAGCTAT
TGCAATGGTAATGAGCGGAAAAATGAGTGTTTCCAAAGCACAAGGAATTTATGGGGTACCTCACAGCACT
TTAGAATACAAGGTAAAAGAAAGATCTGGAACACTGAAGACTCCTCCGAAGAAGAAACTACGATTACCAG
ACACTGGGTTATATAATATGACAGATTCAGGGACTGGCAGCTGCAAAAACAGCAGCAAGCCTGTGTAGTA
ATGAACTAGTCCGTAACTTGAAAGTATTTCGATTTCTTGGCTTTATATATCTTGTGGAAAGGACGAAGGC
GCACGATTAAGATAGTCTCG
