>Addgene plasmid #142597 | TFORF0325 | depositor partial sequence | sequence record 279930 | Barcode
AGGCGCACGATTAAGATAGTCTCG
